>Addgene plasmid #85803 | CMV epArcLight | addgene full sequence | sequence record 171002 | Addgene next-generation full plasmid sequencing result
AATATCTATTAATAGTAACTTGGCAAGTACATTACTATTGGAAGTACGCCAGGGTACATTGGCAGTACTC
CCATTGACGTCAATGGCGGTAAATGGCCCGCGATGGCTGCCAAGTACATCCCCATTGACGTCAATGGGGA
GGGGCAATGACGCAAATGGGCGTTCCATTGACGTAAATGGGCGGTAGGCGTGCCTAATGGGAGGTCTATA
TAAGCAATGCTCGTTTAGGGAACCGCCATTCTGCCTGGGGACGTCGGAGCTAGCTTGATTTAGGTGACAC
TATAGAATACAAGCTTATGGAGGGATTCGACGGTTCAGATTTTAGTCCTCCAGCTGATTTAGTTGGCGTT
GACGGTGCAGTCATGCGGAACGTCGTTGACGTCACGATAAATGGTGACGTCACTGCTCCGCCGAAAGCTG
CGCCAAGAAAAAGTGAATCGGTAAAGAAAGTTCATTGGAATGATGTAGACCAAGGACCGAGTGAAAAACC
AGAGACAAGACAGGAGGAACGAATAGATATACCCGAGATTTCAGGTCTATGGTGGGGCGAGAATGAACAT
GGAGTGGACGATGGGAGAATGGAGATACCTACTACTGGTGTAGGTCGCGTCCAGTTTCGTGTCCGAGCAG
TGATTGATCATCTAGGGATGCGAGTCTTTGGAGTCTTCCTAATTTTCTTGGACATCATCCTCATGATCAT
TGATCTCAGTCTTCCAGGAAAAAGTGAATCTTCACAATCCTTTTATGACGGGATGGCTTTGGCTCTTTCT
TGTTATTTCATGCTGGATTTAGGATTAAGGATATTTGCCTACGGGCCCAAGAATTTCTTCACCAACCCCT
GGGAGGTTGCTGATGGTTTGATTATCGTTGTCACATTCGTCGTCACGATATTTTACACTGTGTTAGATGA
ATACGTGCAAGAAACAGGAGCCGATGGTTTGGGGCAATTGGTTGTGTTGGCCCGTTTGCTGCGTGTGGTT
CGATTAGCAAGAATATTTTATTCCCACCAACAAATGAAGGCTTCAAGCAGAAGAACAATATCAGGGGATC
CCATGAGTAAAGGAGAAGAACTTTTCACTGGAGTTGTCCCAATTCTTGTTGAATTAGATGGTGATGTTAA
TGGGCACAAATTTTCTGTCAGTGGAGAGGGTGAAGGTGATGCAACATACGGAAAACTTACCCTTAAATTT
ATTTGCACTACTGGAAAACTACCTGTTCCATGGCCAACACTTGTCACTACTTTCTCTTATGGTGTTCAAT
GCTTTTCAAGATACCCAGATCATATGAAACGGCATGACTTTTTCAAGAGTGCCATGCCCGAAGGTTATGT
ACAGGAAAGAACTATATTTTTCAAAGATGACGGGAACTACAAGACACGTGCTGAAGTCAAGTTTGAAGGT
GATACCCTTGTTAATAGAATCGAGTTAAAAGGTATTGATTTTAAAGAAGATGGAAACATTCTTGGACACA
AATTGGAATACAACTATAACGATCACCAGGTGTACATCATGGCAGACAAACAAAAGAATGGAATCAAAGC
TAACTTCAAAATTAGACACAACATTGAAGATGGAGGCGTTCAACTAGCAGACCATTATCAACAAAATACT
CCAATTGGCGATGGGCCCGTCCTTTTACCAGACAACCATTACCTGTTTACAACTTCTACTCTTTCGAAAG
ATCCCAACGAAAAGAGAGACCACATGGTCCTTCTTGAGTTTGTAACAGCTGATGGGATTACACATGGCAT
GGATGAACTATACAAATGATCTAGAACTATAGTGAGTCGTATTACGTAGATCCAGACATGATAAGATACA
TTGATGAGTTTGGACAAACCACAACTAGAATGCAGTGAAAAAAATGCTTTATTTGTGAAATTTGTGATGC
TATTGCTTTATTTGTAACCATTATAAGCTGCAATAAACAAGTTAACAACAACAATTGCATTCATTTTATG
TTTCAGGTTCAGGGGGAGGTGTGGGAGGTTTTTTAATTGATATCCGCGGCGCCAATGCATTGGGCCCGGT
ACCCTGTGGAATGTGTGTCAGTTAGGGTGTGGAAAGTCCCCAGGCTCCCCAGCAGGCAGAAGTATGCAAA
GCATGCATCTCAATTAGTCAGCAACCAGGTGTGGAAAGTCCCCAGGCTCCCCAGCAGGCAGAAGTATGCA
AAGCATGCATCTCAATTAGTCAGCAACCATAGTCCCGCCCCTAACTCCGCCCATCCCGCCCCTAACTCCG
CCCAGTTCCGCCCATTCTCCGCCCCATGGCTGACTAATTTTTTTTATTTATGCAGAGGCCGAGGCCGCCT
CTGCCTCTGAGCTATTCCAGAAGTAGTGAGGAGGCTTTTTTGGAGGCCTAGGCTTTTGCAAAAAGCTCCC
GGGAGCTTGTATATCCATTTTCGGATCTGATCAGCACGTGATGAAAAAGCCTGAACTCACCGCGACGTCT
GTCGAGAAGTTTCTGATCGAAAAGTTCGACAGCGTCTCCGACCTGATGCAGCTCTCGGAGGGCGAAGAAT
CTCGTGCTTTCAGCTTCGATGTAGGAGGGCGTGGATATGTCCTGCGGGTAAATAGCTGCGCCGATGGTTT
CTACAAAGATCGTTATGTTTATCGGCACTTTGCATCGGCCGCGCTCCCGATTCCGGAAGTGCTTGACATT
GGGGAATTCAGCGAGAGCCTGACCTATTGCATCTCCCGCCGTGCACAGGGTGTCACGTTGCAAGACCTGC
CTGAAACCGAACTGCCCGCTGTTCTGCAGCCGGTCGCGGAGGCCATGGATGCGATCGCTGCGGCCGATCT
TAGCCAGACGAGCGGGTTCGGCCCATTCGGACCGCAAGGAATCGGTCAATACACTACATGGCGTGATTTC
ATATGCGCGATTGCTGATCCCCATGTGTATCACTGGCAAACTGTGATGGACGACACCGTCAGTGCGTCCG
TCGCGCAGGCTCTCGATGAGCTGATGCTTTGGGCCGAGGACTGCCCCGAAGTCCGGCACCTCGTGCACGC
GGATTTCGGCTCCAACAATGTCCTGACGGACAATGGCCGCATAACAGCGGTCATTGACTGGAGCGAGGCG
ATGTTCGGGGATTCCCAATACGAGGTCGCCAACATCTTCTTCTGGAGGCCGTGGTTGGCTTGTATGGAGC
AGCAGACGCGCTACTTCGAGCGGAGGCATCCGGAGCTTGCAGGATCGCCGCGGCTCCGGGCGTATATGCT
CCGCATTGGTCTTGACCAACTCTATCAGAGCTTGGTTGACGGCAATTTCGATGATGCAGCTTGGGCGCAG
GGTCGATGCGACGCAATCGTCCGATCCGGAGCCGGGACTGTCGGGCGTACACAAATCGCCCGCAGAAGCG
CGGCCGTCTGGACCGATGGCTGTGTAGAAGTACTCGCCGATAGTGGAAACCGACGCCCCAGCACTCGTCC
GAGGGCAAAGGAATAGCACGTGCTACGAGATTTCGATTCCACCGCCGCCTTCTATGAAAGGTTGGGCTTC
GGAATCGTTTTCCGGGACGCCGGCTGGATGATCCTCCAGCGCGGGGATCTCATGCTGGAGTTCTTCGCCC
ACCCCAACTTGTTTATTGCAGCTTATAATGGTTACAAATAAAGCAATAGCATCACAAATTTCACAAATAA
AGCATTTTTTTCACTGCATTCTAGTTGTGGTTTGTCCAAACTCATCAATGTATCTTATCATGTCTGTATA
CCGTACGCGCTTGGCGTAATCATGGTCATAGCTGTTTCCTGTGTGAAATTGTTATCCGCTCACAATTCCA
CACAACATACGAGCCGGGAGCATAAAGTGTAAAGCCTGGGGTGCCTAATGAGTGAGCTAACTCACATTAA
TTGCGTTGCGCTCACTGCCCGCTTTCCAGTCGGGAAACCTGTCGTGCCAGCTGCATTAATGAATCGGCCA
ACGCGCGGGGAGAGGCGGTTTGCGTATTGGGCGCTCTTCCGCTTCCTCGCTCACTGACTCGCTGCGCTCG
GTCGTTCGGCTGCGGCGAGCGGTATCAGCTCACTCAAAGGCGGTAATACGGTTATCCACAGAATCAGGGG
ATAACGCAGGAAAGAACATGTGAGCAAAAGGCCAGCAAAAGGCCAGGAACCGTAAAAAGGCCGCGTTGCT
GGCGTTTTTCCATAGGCTCCGCCCCCCTGACGAGCATCACAAAAATCGACGCTCAAGTCAGAGGTGGCGA
AACCCGACAGGACTATAAAGATACCAGGCGTTTCCCCCTGGAAGCTCCCTCGTGCGCTCTCCTGTTCCGA
CCCTGCCGCTTACCGGATACCTGTCCGCCTTTCTCCCTTCGGGAAGCGTGGCGCTTTCTCATAGCTCACG
CTGTAGGTATCTCAGTTCGGTGTAGGTCGTTCGCTCCAAGCTGGGCTGTGTGCACGAACCCCCCGTTCAG
CCCGACCGCTGCGCCTTATCCGGTAACTATCGTCTTGAGTCCAACCCGGTAAGACACGACTTATCGCCAC
TGGCAGCAGCCACTGGTAACAGGATTAGCAGAGCGAGGTATGTAGGCGGTGCTACAGAGTTCTTGAAGTG
GTGGCCTAACTACGGCTACACTAGAAGAACAGTATTTGGTATCTGCGCTCTGCTGAAGCCAGTTACCTTC
GGAAAAAGAGTTGGTAGCTCTTGATCCGGCAAACAAACCACCGCTGGTAGCGGTGGTTTTTTTGTTTGCA
AGCAGCAGATTACGCGCAGAAAAAAAGGATCTCAAGAAGATCCTTTGATCTTTTCTACGGGGTCTGACGC
TCAGTGGAACGAAAACTCACGTTAAGGGATTTTGGTCATGAGATTATCAAAAAGGATCTTCACCTAGATC
CTTTTAAATTAAAAATGAAGTTTTAAATCAATCTAAAGTATATATGAGTAAACTTGGTCTGACAGTTACC
AATGCTTAATCAGTGAGGCACCTATCTCAGCGATCTGTCTATTTCGTTCATCCATAGTTGCCTGACTCCC
CGTCGTGTAGATAACTACGATACGGGAGGGCTTACCATCTGGCCCCAGTGCTGCAATGATACCGCGAGAC
CCACGCTCACCGGCTCCAGATTTATCAGCAATAAACCAGCCAGCCGGAAGGGCCGAGCGCAGAAGTGGTC
CTGCAACTTTATCCGCCTCCATCCAGTCTATTAATTGTTGCCGGGAAGCTAGAGTAAGTAGTTCGCCAGT
TAATAGTTTGCGCAACGTTGTTGCCATTGCTACAGGCATCGTGGTGTCACGCTCGTCGTTTGGTATGGCT
TCATTCAGCTCCGGTTCCCAACGATCAAGGCGAGTTACATGATCCCCCATGTTGTGCAAAAAAGCGGTTA
GCTCCTTCGGTCCTCCGATCGTTGTCAGAAGTAAGTTGGCCGCAGTGTTATCACTCATGGTTATGGCAGC
ACTGCATAATTCTCTTACTGTCATGCCATCCGTAAGATGCTTTTCTGTGACTGGTGAGTACTCAACCAAG
TCATTCTGAGAATAGTGTATGCGGCGACCGAGTTGCTCTTGCCCGGCGTCAATACGGGATAATACCGCGC
CACATAGCAGAACTTTAAAAGTGCTCATCATTGGAAAACGTTCTTCGGGGCGAAAACTCTCAAGGATCTT
ACCGCTGTTGAGATCCAGTTCGATGTAACCCACTCGTGCACCCAACTGATCTTCAGCATCTTTTACTTTC
ACCAGCGTTTCTGGGTGAGCAAAAACAGGAAGGCAAAATGCCGCAAAAAAGGGAATAAGGGCGACACGGA
AATGTTGAATACTCATACTCTTCCTTTTTCAATATTATTGAAGCATTTATCAGGGTTATTGTCTCATGAG
CGGATACATATTTGAATGTATTTAGAAAAATAAACAAATAGGGGTTCCGCGCACATTTCCCCGAAAAGTG
CCACCTAAATTGTAAGCGTTAATATTTTGTTAAAATTCGCGTTAAATTTTTGTTAAATCAGCTCATTTTT
TAACCAATAGGCCGAAATCGGCAAAATCCCTTATAAATCAAAAGAATAGACCGAGATAGGGT
[37 nt withheld, positions 6013-6049]
AAAGAACGTGGACTCCAACGTCAAAGG
[49 nt withheld, positions 6077-6125]
T
[91 nt withheld, positions 6127-6217]
G
[124 nt withheld, positions 6219-6342]
CCCATTCGCCATTCAGGCTGCGCAACTGTTGGGAAGGGCGATCGGTGCGGGCCTCTTCGCTATTACGCCA
GTCGACCGCCAATTCAATATGGCGTATATGGACTCATGCCAATTCAATATGGTGGATCTGGACCTGTGCC
AATTCAATATGGCGTATATGGACTCGTGCCAATTCAATATGGTGGATCTGGACCCCAGCCAATTCAATAT
GGCGGACTTGGCACCATGCCAATTCAATATGGCGGACCTGGCACTGTGCCAACTGGGGAGGGGTCTACTT
GGCACGGTGCCAAGTTTGAGGAGGGGTCTTGGCCCTGTGCCAAGTCCGCCATATTGAATTGGCATGGTGC
CAATAATGGCGGCCATATTGGCTATATGCCAGGATCAATATATAGGCAATATCCAATATGGCCCTATGCC
AATATGGCTATTGGCCAGGTTCAATACTATGTATTGGCCCTATGCCATATAGTATTCCATATATGGGTTT
TCCTATTGACGTAGATAGCCCCTCCCAATGGGCGGTCCCATATACCATATATGGGGCTTCCTAATACCGC
CCATAGCCACTCCCCCATTGACGTCAATGGTCTCTATATATGGTCTTTCCTATTGACGTCATATGGGCGG
TCCTATTGACGTATATGGCGCCTCCCCCATTGACGTCAATTACGGTAAATGGCCCGCCTGGCTCAATGCC
CATTGACGTCAATAGGACCACCCACCATTGACGTCAATGGGATGGCTCATTGCCCATTCATATCCGTTCT
CACGCCCCCTATTGACGTCAATGACGGTAAATGGCCCACTTGGCAGTACATC
Features (pLannotate 1.2.2; 18 found; start..end, strand, type, name):
    268..286     +  promoter       SP6 promoter: promoter for bacteriophage SP6 RNA polymerase
   1053..1767    +  CDS            ecliptic pHluorin (fragment): pH-sensitive mutant of green fluorescent protein (Miesenböck et al., 1998) responds to a drop in pH with a gradual loss (eclipsing) of excitation at 475 nm, accompanied by a reduction of excitation at 395 nm
   1777..1794    -  promoter       T7 promoter (fragment): promoter for bacteriophage T7 RNA polymerase
   1799..1933    -  polyA_signal   SV40 poly(A) signal: SV40 polyadenylation signal
   2043..2372    +  promoter       SV40 promoter: SV40 enhancer and early promoter
   2421..3446    +  CDS            HygR: aminoglycoside phosphotransferase from E. coli; aph(4)-Ia; confers resistance to hygromycin
   3456..3581    +  CDS            ble (fragment): BLE_KLEPN - Experimental evidence at protein level: Swiss-Prot protein existence level 1. Binding protein with a strong affinity to the bleomycin family of antibiotics. Binds to CL990; an antimitotic-antibiotic compound. From Klebsiella pneumoniae.
   3576..3697    +  polyA_signal   SV40 poly(A) signal: SV40 polyadenylation signal
   3759..3775    -  protein_bind   lac operator: The lac repressor binds to the lac operator to inhibit transcription in E. coli. This inhibition can be relieved by adding lactose or isopropyl-β-D-thiogalactopyranoside (IPTG). lac repressor encoded by lacI
   3783..3813    -  promoter       lac promoter: promoter for the E. coli lac operon
   3828..3849    -  protein_bind   CAP binding site: CAP binding activates transcription in the presence of cAMP. E. coli catabolite activator protein
   3862..3954    -  CDS            lacI (fragment): lac repressor; lacI; The lac repressor binds to the lac operator to inhibit transcription in E. coli. This inhibition can be relieved by adding lactose or isopropyl-β-D-thiogalactopyranoside (IPTG).
   4137..4725    -  rep_origin     ori: high-copy-number ColE1/pMB1/pBR322/pUC origin of replication
   4896..5756    -  CDS            AmpR: β-lactamase; bla; confers resistance to ampicillin, carbenicillin, and related antibiotics
   5757..5861    -  promoter       AmpR promoter: bla
   5914..6342    -  rep_origin     f1 ori (sequence partly withheld): f1 bacteriophage origin of replication; arrow indicates direction of (+) strand synthesis
   6347..6413    -  CDS            lacZα (fragment): LacZα fragment of β-galactosidase; lacZ fragment
   6420..233     +  promoter       CMV IE94 promoter (across the origin): enhancer/promoter region of simian cytomegalovirus major immediate early transcription unit IE94
