[The description below was written by a language model from this plasmid's Addgene catalogue record and pLannotate feature annotations shown in this document.]
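Description:
CMV epArcLight is a mammalian expression plasmid of about 7.2 kb, built on a pCS2+ CMV backbone, that encodes a genetically encoded fluorescent voltage indicator. The insert, cloned between HindIII and XbaI sites that both remain intact, fuses the voltage-sensing domain of the Ciona intestinalis voltage-sensitive phosphatase (Ci-VSP, carrying an R217Q substitution) to ecliptic pHluorin, a pH-sensitive GFP variant. The pHluorin carries the A227D mutation, which the record says increases the magnitude of the fluorescence response. The feature table annotates only the pHluorin portion of the fusion. The unannotated stretch upstream of it, following the promoter region, presumably holds the voltage-sensing domain.

Expression is driven by the simian cytomegalovirus IE94 enhancer/promoter, which spans the sequence origin, and transcripts are terminated by an SV40 polyadenylation signal downstream of the insert. An SP6 promoter sits between the CMV element and the coding region, as is typical of pCS2+, and would allow in vitro transcription of sense RNA. A partial T7 promoter lies on the opposite strand just past the insert. A separate cassette, consisting of the SV40 early promoter, a hygromycin phosphotransferase gene and a second SV40 poly(A) signal, permits hygromycin selection of stably transfected mammalian cells. A short ble fragment after HygR appears to be a cloning remnant.

In bacteria the plasmid replicates at high copy from a ColE1/pUC-type origin and is selected with ampicillin through β-lactamase. An f1 origin and fragments of the lac region are also present. The construct is used for optical reporting of membrane potential changes in transfected cells. It is associated with work on how mutations at key fluorescent protein residues alter, and can invert, the voltage sensitivity of ArcLight.
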