Addgene plasmid #85803: CMV epArcLight
Purpose: genetically-encoded fluorescent voltage indicator
Depositing lab: Vincent Pieribone. Publication: Directed evolution of key residues in fluorescent protein inverses the polarity of voltage sensitivity in the genetically-encoded indicator ArcLight. Platisa J, Vasan G, Yang A, Pieribone VA. ACS Chem Neurosci. 2017 Jan 3. doi: 10.1021/acschemneuro.6b00234. PubMed 28045247.
Backbone
  Vector backbone: pCS2+ CMV
  Backbone size w/o insert (bp): 5694
  Total vector size (bp): 7167
  Vector type: Mammalian Expression
  Selectable markers: Hygromycin
Growth in bacteria
  Bacterial resistance: Ampicillin, 100 μg/mL
  Growth temperature: 37°C
  Growth strain: DH5alpha
  Copy number: High Copy
Gene/Insert
  Gene/Insert name: epArcLight (alt names: CiVSD-ecliptic pHluorin; CiSP; ecliptic pHluorin)
  Species: Ciona intestinalis
  Mutation: Ci-VSP contains R217Q mutation; ecliptic pHluorin contains A227D mutation. The A227D mutation increases the fluorescence response magnitude.
  GenBank ID: AB183035 AF058695.1
  Promoter: CMV
  Cloning method: Restriction Enzyme; 5′ cloning site HindIII (not destroyed); 3′ cloning site XbaI (not destroyed)
  Sequencing primers: 5′ SP6; 3′ tgcgtgtggttcgattagcaag
Resource information
  A portion of this plasmid was derived from a plasmid made by: Dr. Atsushi Miyawaki, Laboratory for Cell Function Dynamics, Brain Science Institute, RIKEN, 2-1 Hirosawa, Saitama 351-0198, Japan.
Terms and licenses: Academic/Nonprofit Terms; Industry Terms: Not Available to Industry
Depositor comments: A portion of this plasmid was derived from a plasmid made by Dr. Atsushi Miyawaki, Laboratory for Cell Function Dynamics, Brain Science Institute, RIKEN, 2-1 Hirosawa, Saitama 351-0198, Japan.
How to cite: CMV epArcLight was a gift from Vincent Pieribone (Addgene plasmid # 85803 ; http://n2t.net/addgene:85803 ; RRID:Addgene_85803)
